Addgene plasmid #221228: pCMV-TadA8e-PcrA
Depositing lab: Fei Chen. Publication: Helicase-assisted continuous editing for programmable mutagenesis of endogenous genomes. Chen XD, Chen Z, Wythes G, Zhang Y, Orr BC, Sun G, Chao YK, Navarro Torres A, Thao K, Vallurupalli M, Sun J, Borji M, Tkacik E, Chen H, Bernstein BE, Chen F. Science. 2024 Oct 11;386(6718):eadn5876. doi: 10.1126/science.adn5876. Epub 2024 Oct 11. PubMed 39388570.
Backbone
  Vector backbone: pCMV
  Vector type: Mammalian Expression
Growth in bacteria
  Bacterial resistance: Ampicillin, 100 μg/mL
  Growth temperature: 30°C
  Growth strain: NEB Stable
  Copy number: High Copy
Gene/Insert
  Gene/Insert name: TadA8e-PcrA
  Species: Synthetic
  Cloning method: Gibson Cloning
Terms and licenses: Academic/Nonprofit Terms; Industry Terms: Not Available to Industry
Depositor comments: Internal lab identifier DC648. Please visit https://doi.org/10.1101/2024.02.01.577593 for bioRxiv preprint.
How to cite: pCMV-TadA8e-PcrA was a gift from Fei Chen (Addgene plasmid # 221228 ; http://n2t.net/addgene:221228 ; RRID:Addgene_221228)
