[The description below was written by a language model from this plasmid's Addgene catalogue record and pLannotate feature annotations shown in this document.]
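Description:
pCMV-TadA8e-PcrA is a mammalian expression plasmid of about 6.2 kb built on a pCMV backbone. It is propagated in E. coli through a high-copy ColE1/pUC-type origin and selected with ampicillin via a β-lactamase gene driven by its own promoter. The annotated sequence also carries common cloning-vector remnants that have no evident role in the payload: a short bom fragment, a lacI fragment, a CAP binding site, the lac promoter and operator, and fragments of a multiple cloning site and of the SV40 promoter.

The payload is a single synthetic fusion open reading frame on the reverse strand, transcribed from the human cytomegalovirus immediate-early enhancer and promoter and terminated by the bovine growth hormone polyadenylation signal. The N-terminal portion matches E. coli TadA, the tRNA adenosine deaminase. The construct name indicates that this is the evolved TadA8e variant used in adenine base editing. A short segment annotated as a fragment of ABE(7.10) follows, most likely the flexible linker used in that editor architecture. It joins the deaminase to a full-length PcrA coding sequence, which the annotation tool matches to the Staphylococcus aureus helicase. The feature table annotates no epitope tags, nuclear localisation signals, reporters or mammalian selection markers.

The associated publication describes helicase-assisted continuous editing for programmable mutagenesis of endogenous genomes. In that context, the fusion pairs a DNA-unwinding helicase with a deaminase so that exposed single-stranded DNA can be mutated over extended stretches. The record does not state how the fusion is targeted to a locus, and this plasmid encodes no guide RNA or Cas component, so any such factors would have to be supplied from separate constructs.
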