Features (pLannotate 1.2.2; 16 found; start..end, strand, type, name):
    527..571     +  misc_feature   bom (fragment): basis of mobility region from pBR322
    642..746     +  promoter       AmpR promoter: bla
    747..1607    +  CDS            AmpR: β-lactamase; bla; confers resistance to ampicillin, carbenicillin, and related antibiotics
   1778..2366    +  rep_origin     ori: high-copy-number ColE1/pMB1/pBR322/pUC origin of replication
   2549..2641    +  CDS            lacI (fragment): lac repressor; lacI; The lac repressor binds to the lac operator to inhibit transcription in E. coli. This inhibition can be relieved by adding lactose or isopropyl-β-D-thiogalactopyranoside (IPTG).
   2654..2675    +  protein_bind   CAP binding site: CAP binding activates transcription in the presence of cAMP. E. coli catabolite activator protein
   2690..2720    +  promoter       lac promoter: promoter for the E. coli lac operon
   2728..2744    +  protein_bind   lac operator: The lac repressor binds to the lac operator to inhibit transcription in E. coli. This inhibition can be relieved by adding lactose or isopropyl-β-D-thiogalactopyranoside (IPTG). lac repressor encoded by lacI
   2793..2809    -  misc_feature   MCS (fragment): pBluescript multiple cloning site
   2814..2835    -  promoter       SV40 promoter (fragment): SV40 enhancer and early promoter
   2839..3063    -  polyA_signal   bGH poly(A) signal: bovine growth hormone polyadenylation signal
   3151..5340    -  CDS            pcrA: PCRA_STAA8 - Experimental evidence at protein level: Swiss-Prot protein existence level 1. Essential helicase. May act as a helicase in plasmid pT181 replication. From Staphylococcus aureus (strain NCTC 8325 / PS 47).
   5341..5388    -  CDS            ABE(7.10) (fragment): adenine base editor comprising wild-type E. coli TadA fused to the evolved TadA*(7.10) mutant (Gaudelli et al., 2017)
   5395..5886    -  CDS            tadA: TADA_ECOLI - Also known as yfhC. Experimental evidence at protein level: Swiss-Prot protein existence level 1. Catalyzes the deamination of adenosine to inosine at the wobble position 34 of tRNA(Arg2). Essential for cell viability. From Escherichia coli (strain K12).
   5947..6150    -  promoter       CMV promoter: human cytomegalovirus (CMV) immediate early promoter
   6151..372     -  enhancer       CMV enhancer (across the origin): human cytomegalovirus immediate early enhancer
>Addgene plasmid #221228 | pCMV-TadA8e-PcrA | addgene full sequence | sequence record 437110 | Addgene NGS Result
TAGCGATGACTAATACGTAGATGTACTGCCAAGTAGGAAAGTCCCATAAGGTCATGTACTGGGCATAATG
CCAGGCGGGCCATTTACCGTCATTGACGTCAATAGGGGGCGTACTTGGCATATGATACACTTGATGTACT
GCCAAGTGGGCAGTTTACCGTAAATACTCCACCCATTGACGTCAATGGAAAGTCCCTATTGGCGTTACTA
TGGGAACATACGTCATTATTGACGTCAATGGGCGGGGGTCGTTGGGCGGTCAGCCAGGCGGGCCATTTAC
CGTAAGTTATGTAACGCGGAACTCCATATATGGGCTATGAACTAATGACCCCGTAATTGATTACTATTAA
TAACTAGTCAATAATCAATGTCAACGCGTATATCTGGCCCGTACATCGCGAAGCAGCGCAAAACGCCTAA
CCCTAAGCAGATTCTTCATGCAATTGTCGGTCAAGCCTTGCCTTGTTGTAGCTTAAATTTTGCTCGCGCA
CTACTCAGCGACCTCCAACACACAAGCAGGGAGCAGATACTGGCTTAACTATGCGGCATCAGAGCAGATT
GTACTGAGAGTCGACCCTAGGGGATCGGGAGATCGATCTCCCGATCCGTCGACGTCAGGTGGCACTTTTC
GGGGAAATGTGCGCGGAACCCCTATTTGTTTATTTTTCTAAATACATTCAAATATGTATCCGCTCATGAG
ACAATAACCCTGATAAATGCTTCAATAATATTGAAAAAGGAAGAGTATGAGTATTCAACATTTCCGTGTC
GCCCTTATTCCCTTTTTTGCGGCATTTTGCCTTCCTGTTTTTGCTCACCCAGAAACGCTGGTGAAAGTAA
AAGATGCTGAAGATCAGTTGGGTGCACGAGTGGGTTACATCGAACTGGATCTCAACAGCGGTAAGATCCT
TGAGAGTTTTCGCCCCGAAGAACGTTTTCCAATGATGAGCACTTTTAAAGTTCTGCTATGTGGCGCGGTA
TTATCCCGTATTGACGCCGGGCAAGAGCAACTCGGTCGCCGCATACACTATTCTCAGAATGACTTGGTTG
AGTACTCACCAGTCACAGAAAAGCATCTTACGGATGGCATGACAGTAAGAGAATTATGCAGTGCTGCCAT
AACCATGAGTGATAACACTGCGGCCAACTTACTTCTGACAACGATCGGAGGACCGAAGGAGCTAACCGCT
TTTTTGCACAACATGGGGGATCATGTAACTCGCCTTGATCGTTGGGAACCGGAGCTGAATGAAGCCATAC
CAAACGACGAGCGTGACACCACGATGCCTGTAGCAATGGCAACAACGTTGCGCAAACTATTAACTGGCGA
ACTACTTACTCTAGCTTCCCGGCAACAATTAATAGACTGGATGGAGGCGGATAAAGTTGCAGGACCACTT
CTGCGCTCGGCCCTTCCGGCTGGCTGGTTTATTGCTGATAAATCTGGAGCCGGTGAGCGTGGGTCTCGCG
GTATCATTGCAGCACTGGGGCCAGATGGTAAGCCCTCCCGTATCGTAGTTATCTACACGACGGGGAGTCA
GGCAACTATGGATGAACGAAATAGACAGATCGCTGAGATAGGTGCCTCACTGATTAAGCATTGGTAACTG
TCAGACCAAGTTTACTCATATATACTTTAGATTGATTTAAAACTTCATTTTTAATTTAAAAGGATCTAGG
TGAAGATCCTTTTTGATAATCTCATGACCAAAATCCCTTAACGTGAGTTTTCGTTCCACTGAGCGTCAGA
CCCCGTAGAAAAGATCAAAGGATCTTCTTGAGATCCTTTTTTTCTGCGCGTAATCTGCTGCTTGCAAACA
AAAAAACCACCGCTACCAGCGGTGGTTTGTTTGCCGGATCAAGAGCTACCAACTCTTTTTCCGAAGGTAA
CTGGCTTCAGCAGAGCGCAGATACCAAATACTGTTCTTCTAGTGTAGCCGTAGTTAGGCCACCACTTCAA
GAACTCTGTAGCACCGCCTACATACCTCGCTCTGCTAATCCTGTTACCAGTGGCTGCTGCCAGTGGCGAT
AAGTCGTGTCTTACCGGGTTGGACTCAAGACGATAGTTACCGGATAAGGCGCAGCGGTCGGGCTGAACGG
GGGGTTCGTGCACACAGCCCAGCTTGGAGCGAACGACCTACACCGAACTGAGATACCTACAGCGTGAGCT
ATGAGAAAGCGCCACGCTTCCCGAAGGGAGAAAGGCGGACAGGTATCCGGTAAGCGGCAGGGTCGGAACA
GGAGAGCGCACGAGGGAGCTTCCAGGGGGAAACGCCTGGTATCTTTATAGTCCTGTCGGGTTTCGCCACC
TCTGACTTGAGCGTCGATTTTTGTGATGCTCGTCAGGGGGGCGGAGCCTATGGAAAAACGCCAGCAACGC
GGCCTTTTTACGGTTCCTGGCCTTTTGCTGGCCTTTTGCTCACATGTTCTTTCCTGCGTTATCCCCTGAT
TCTGTGGATAACCGTATTACCGCCTTTGAGTGAGCTGATACCGCTCGCCGCAGCCGAACGACCGAGCGCA
GCGAGTCAGTGAGCGAGGAAGCGGAAGAGCGCCCAATACGCAAACCGCCTCTCCCCGCGCGTTGGCCGAT
TCATTAATGCAGCTGGCACGACAGGTTTCCCGACTGGAAAGCGGGCAGTGAGCGCAACGCAATTAATGTG
AGTTAGCTCACTCATTAGGCACCCTAGGCTTTACACTTTATGCTTCCGGCTCGTATGTTGTGTGGAATTG
TGAGCGGATAACAATTTCACACAGGAAACAGCTATGACCATGATTACGCCAAGCTCTAGCTAGAGGTCGA
CGGTATCGAGCCCCAGCTGGTTCTTTCCGCCTCAGAAGCCATAGAGCCCACCGCATCCCCAGCATGCCTG
CTATTGTCTTCCCAATCCTCCCCCTTGCTGTCCTGCCCCACCCCACCCCCCAGAATAGAATGACACCTAC
TCAGACAATGCGATGCAATTTCCTCATTTTATTAGGAAAGGACAGTGGGAGTGGCACCTTCCAGGGTCAA
GGAAGGCACGGGGGAGGGGCAAACAACAGATGGCTGGCAACTAGAAGGCACAGTCGAGGCTGATCAGCGG
GTTTAAACTCAATGGTGATGGTGATGATGACCGGTTAGACTTTCCTCTTCTTCTTGGGAGAACCACCAGA
GTCTTCTTTTTTCTCGATTGGAGCGAACTGAGCGAGCAGGCGCTTTGGGCCCTGGCTCTTAAAGATGATG
TCGAGCTCTATGGATCCATTTTTCTCATTCACATTGGAAACCATGCCCTCTCCCCAAGCTTTGTGCATAA
CCTTATCGCCAACATTCCAATCGCTGGAGAGCACCTGCTTCTTCGTGCTAGTCGTGCGCTGTGAGAAGCC
GCGTTTGGCGAACGGCTTAGCTTTTGGTTGTATGGTCTGCCGCTTACCTGAGCTATGGTTCTCCAGCAGG
CTCTCGGGTATTTCCTTAAGGAACCTAGAGGGCATGTTTGACTGTGGGCGTCCAAAGAGCATCCGAGACG
TTGCGTGTGTAATATAAAGAACCTCCTCCGCTCGTGTAATCGCAACGTAACAGATTCTGCGCTCCTCTTG
CATCTCATGATCATCCTCGGATTTGATTGCCCGAATGTGTGGAAAGAGGGACTCCTCCATACCCATGATG
AAGACTATGGGAAACTCCAATCCCTTAGCACTGTGCATCGTCATCAATGTTACCCCATTCTCAGTGTCAG
CTTCGTCAATATCGGCAACGAGTGACAGGTCAGTAAGGAAATTGATCAATGACTGCTCTTCAAGGGGCGT
ATTCTCCTCATAGTCTTTGGGCACTGACATGAACTCATCTATGTTCTCGAGTCTTGACCTACTTTCGAGC
GTGTTCTCCCTTTCCAACATTTCCCGATAGCCGGATTTTTGCAGAACTTCATCTACGATCTCGTGGATCT
CAAGGAATTCCTGTTCCTTTATCAGGCTTTGTATCAGTTCGTAAAAGTTAAGACACTCCTGGGTTACTTT
CTTTGACAAGCCGATAAAATCAGCTTCTCCAAGAGCGTCAAACATGGAAATATTGTTCTGCAACGCATAG
TTTTGAACTTTCTCAACTGATGAGGGTCCAACCCCGCGTTTCGGTACGTTAATAATCCGTTGAAGTGAGA
TGTCGTCGTTACTGTTGGCAATGATTCGGAGGTAGCTCAGCAGGTCTTTGATCTCTTTCCTATCATAGAA
TTTTTGGCCTCCAACCATCGTGTATGGCATATTGCTCTTCATAAAGGTTTCTTCGAGAACTCTGGATTGC
GCATTGGTCCTGTACAGAATTGCCATGTCTTGGTATTTCTTGCCGTTGCGTTGGTGTTTCATTATTTCCC
GGATGACGAACTCCGCTTCGTCTCGTTCAGTCATTGCTTCGTAGTAATGAATCTTTTCACCATTTGTGTT
AGCTGTCCACAGACCTTTAGGCTTTCGCTCACTATTATTTTTTATTACTTCGTTAGCCGCGTTCAAAATA
GTTTTTGTAGATCTATAATTCTGCTCAAGGAAGATTGTATTCGCCTCAGGATAATCTTTCTCGAAGGACA
AGATATTCTGTATGTCGGCGCCGCGCCAACCGTATATGCTCTGGTCACTATCCCCGACCACGCAAAGATT
TTTAAACTTTGACGCCAGCAGCTTTACCAATGTATACTGTGCCTTATTAGTATCTTGGTATTCATCAACG
TGGATATATTGAAATTTGTTTTGGTAATATTCCAACACTTCCGGTACTCTTTCAAAAAGGTTAATAGTAG
TCATGATCAGATCATCAAAATCCAGTGCTTCATTCCGACTCAGCTGTCGTTGGTAGCCGGAATAAACAGT
TGCGACCATCTGACTGTGGTAGTCTGTTGCTTCCTTTTGTGCGTCCGCAGGTGTTTTGAGTTCGTTCTTC
AAGTTTGATATGGCACCTATGAACATTCGGGGTTCAAATTTTTTGCTATCTATATTCTCATTTTTGAGAA
CATCTTTTATTACAGACTTTTGATCTGTAGGATCTATTATCGTGAAGTTCCGTTCGATCCCAATCCTATC
CGCGTCTCGCCGAAGTATGCGAACGCACATAGAATGGAAGGTAGACATCCAAATGACCTCCGCTTGGTCA
CCGACAAGTTTTTGGACTCTTTCCTTCATCTCTCTAGCAGCCTTGTTTGTGAAGGTAATGGCAAGCACGT
TATATGGACTCACGTCCTTTTCGTCAAGCAAGTACGCTATTCGGTGAGTAAGGACCCTCGTTTTACCACT
CCCAGCCCCCGCCATGATCAACAAGGGGCCTTCTGTGGTCTTTACCGCCTCGGATTGTTCTGTATTCATA
TGGTTCAGCAGGGCATTCATACTTTCGGGTGTGGCGGACTCTGAGGTCCCGGGAGTCTCGCTGCCGCTGT
TGATGGAGCTCTGGGCCTTCTTCTGAGCATTGAACACCTGTCTAGGCATCCGATAGAAATCGCACAGCAG
GGCGGCACATTCATCTGCCAGGATTCCCTCGGTAATTTCGACGCGGTGATTCATGCCGGGGTAGTTCAGC
ACGTTCATCAGGGAGCCTGCGGCGCCTCTTTTTGAGTTCCTCACGCCAAACACCACGCGGCCGATCCTAG
AGTGGATCATGGCGCCGGCGCACATCACGCAAGGCTCGAATGTCACGTACAGGGTGGCGTCAATCAGTCT
GTAGTTCTGCATGACCAGGCCGCCCTGTCTCAGGGCCATAATTTCGGCATGGGCTGTTGGGTCGTGCAGG
CCGATGGCTCTGTTCCAGCCCTCGCCGATCACTCTATTGTTCAGCACCAGCACGGCTCCCACAGGCACCT
CCCTCTCATCCCGTGCCCTCTTGGCCAGGGTCAGGGCATGTCTCATCCAGTACTCGTGGGAAAACTCCAC
CTCAGAACTCATGGTGGCGGCTCTCGCGGCCGCGGATCTCTAGCGGATCTGACGGTTCACTAAACCAGCT
CTGCTTATATAGACCTCCCACCGTACACGCCTACCGCCCATTTGCGTCAATGGGGCGGAGTTGTTACGAC
ATTTTGGAAAGTCCCGTTGATTTTGGTGCCAAAACAAACTCCCATTGACGTCAATGGGGTGGAGACTTGG
AAATCCCCGTGAGTCAAACCGCTATCCACGCCCATTGATGTACTGCCAAAACCGCATCACCATGGTAA
